>Addgene plasmid #126993 | pJUMP48-2A(sfGFP) | addgene full sequence | sequence record 248092 | Addgene NGS Result
TTAATTAAGGAGTTTTGCAGGTGCACCTGCTTTTCGCTGAATTCGCGGCCGCTTCTAGAGGGTCTCTGGA
GTGAGACGGGAGTTGACGGCTAGCTCAGTCCTAGGTACAGTGCTAGCGTACTTGTTTAACTTTAAGAAGG
AGATATACAATGGTAGCCCGTAAAGGCGAAGAGCTGTTCACTGGTGTCGTCCCTATTCTGGTGGAACTGG
ATGGTGATGTCAACGGTCATAAGTTTTCCGTGCGTGGCGAGGGTGAAGGTGACGCAACTAATGGTAAACT
GACGCTGAAGTTCATCTGTACTACTGGTAAACTGCCGGTACCTTGGCCGACTCTGGTAACGACGCTGACT
TATGGTGTTCAGTGCTTTGCTCGTTATCCGGACCATATGAAGCAGCATGACTTCTTCAAGTCCGCCATGC
CGGAAGGCTATGTGCAGGAACGCACGATTTCCTTTAAGGATGACGGCACGTACAAAACGCGTGCGGAAGT
GAAATTTGAAGGCGATACCCTGGTAAACCGCATTGAGCTGAAAGGCATTGACTTTAAAGAAGATGGCAAT
ATCCTGGGCCATAAGCTGGAATACAATTTTAACAGCCACAATGTTTACATCACCGCCGATAAACAAAAAA
ATGGCATTAAAGCGAATTTTAAAATTCGCCACAACGTGGAGGATGGCAGCGTGCAGCTGGCTGATCACTA
CCAGCAAAACACTCCAATCGGTGATGGTCCTGTTCTGCTGCCAGACAATCACTATCTGAGCACGCAAAGC
GTTCTGTCTAAAGATCCGAACGAGAAACGCGATCATATGGTTCTGCTGGAGTTCGTAACCGCAGCGGGCA
TCACGCATGGTATGGATGAACTGTACAAAGGTTCGTAACTTCTGACTGAGTTGCACGCTCGTCTCTCGCT
AATGTGAGACCTACTAGTAGCGGCCGCTGCAGGGAGTTGTCTTCGAAGACTTCGCTCTAGTCTTGGACTC
CTGTTGATAGATCCAGTAATGACCTCAGAACTCCATCTGGATTTGTTCAGAACGCTCGGTTGCCGCCGGG
CGTTTTTTATTGGTGAGAATCCAGGGGTCCCCAATAATTACGATTTACGTATTTAAATGAACCTTGACCG
AACGCAGCGGTGGTAACGGCGCAGTGGCGGTTTTCATGGCTTGTTATGACTGTTTTTTTGGGGTACAGTC
TATGCCTCGGGCATCCAAGCAGCAAGCGCGTTACGCCGTGGGTCGATGTTTGATGTTATGGAGCAGCAAC
GATGTTACGCAGCAGGGCAGTCGCCCTAAAACAAAGTTAAACATCATGAGGGAAGCGGTGATCGCCGAAG
TATCGACTCAACTATCAGAGGTAGTTGGCGTCATCGAGCGCCATCTCGAACCGACGTTGCTGGCCGTACA
TTTGTACGGCTCCGCAGTGGATGGCGGCCTGAAGCCACACAGTGATATTGATTTGCTGGTTACGGTGACC
GTAAGGCTTGATGAAACAACGCGGCGAGCTTTGATCAACGACCTTTTGGAAACTTCGGCTTCCCCTGGAG
AGAGCGAGATTCTCCGCGCTGTAGAAGTCACCATTGTTGTGCACGACGACATCATTCCGTGGCGTTATCC
AGCTAAGCGCGAACTGCAATTTGGAGAATGGCAGCGCAATGACATTCTTGCAGGTATCTTCGAGCCAGCC
ACGATCGACATTGATCTGGCTATCTTGCTGACAAAAGCAAGAGAACATAGCGTTGCCTTGGTAGGTCCAG
CGGCGGAGGAACTCTTTGATCCGGTTCCTGAACAGGATCTATTTGAGGCGCTAAATGAAACCTTAACGCT
ATGGAACTCGCCGCCCGACTGGGCTGGTGATGAGCGAAATGTAGTGCTTACGTTGTCCCGCATTTGGTAC
AGCGCAGTAACCGGCAAAATCGCGCCGAAGGATGTCGCTGCCGACTGGGCAATGGAGCGCCTGCCGGCCC
AGTATCAGCCCGTCATACTTGAAGCTAGACAGGCTTATCTTGGACAAGAAGAAGATCGCTTGGCCTCGCG
CGCAGATCAGTTGGAAGAATTTGTCCACTACGTGAAAGGCGAGATCACCAAGGTAGTCGGCAAATAAGAC
AATTGTCCTTTTCCGCTGCATAACCCTGCTTCGGGGTCATTATAGCGATTTTTTCGGTATATCCATCCTT
TTTCGCACGATATACAGGATTTTGCCAAAGGGTTCGTGTAGACTTTCCTTGGTGTATCCAACGGCGTCAG
CCGGGCAGGATAGGTGAAGTAGGCCCACCCGCGAGCGGGTGTTCCTTCTTCACTGTCCCTTATTCGCACC
TGGCGGTGCTCAACGGGAATCCTGCTCTGCGAGGCTGGCCGTAGGCCGGCCCCGTAGAAAAGATCAAAGG
ATCTTCTTGAGATCCTTTTTTTCTGCGCGTAATCTGCTGCTTGCAAACAAAAAAACCACCGCTACCAGCG
GTGGTTTGTTTGCCGGATCAAGAGCTACCAACTCTTTTTCCGAAGGTAACTGGCTTCAGCAGAGCGCAGA
TACCAAATACTGTTCTTCTAGTGTAGCCGTAGTTAGGCCACCACTTCAAGAACTCTGTAGCACCGCCTAC
ATACCTCGCTCTGCTAATCCTGTTACCAGTGGCTGCTGCCAGTGGCGATAAGTCGTGTCTTACCGGGTTG
GACTCAAGACGATAGTTACCGGATAAGGCGCAGCGGTCGGGCTGAACGGGGGGTTCGTGCACACAGCCCA
GCTTGGAGCGAACGACCTACACCGAACTGAGATACCTACAGCGTGAGCTATGAGAAAGCGCCACGCTTCC
CGAAGGGAGAAAGGCGGACAGGTATCCGGTAAGCGGCAGGGTCGGAACAGGAGAGCGCACGAGGGAGCTT
CCAGGGGGAAACGCCTGGTATCTTTATAGTCCTGTCGGGTTTCGCCACCTCTGACTTGAGCGTCGATTTT
TGTGATGCTCGTCAGGGGGGCGGAGCCTATGGAAAAACGCCAGCAACGCGGCCTTTTTACGGTTCCTGGC
CTTTTGCTGGCCTTTTGCTCACATGTTCTTTCCTGCGTTATCCCCTGATTCTGTGGATAACCGTATTACC
GCCTTTGAGTGAGCTGATACCGCTCGCCGCAGCCGAACGACCGAGCGCAGCGAGTCAGTGAGCGAGGAAG
CGGAAGAGCGCCCAATACGCAAACCGCCTCTCCCCGCGCGTTGGCCGATTCATTAATGCAGCTGGCACGA
CAGGTTTCCCGACTGGAAAGCGGGCAGTGAGCGCAACGCAATTAATGTGAGTTAGCTCACTCATTAGGCA
GGCGCGCCCAGCTGTCTAGGGCGGCGGATTTGTCCTACTCAGGAGAGCGTTCACCGACAAACAACAGATA
AAACGAAAGGCCCAGTCTTTCGACTGAGCCTTTCGTTTTATTTGATGCCT
Features (pLannotate 1.2.2; 13 found; start..end, strand, type, name):
     39..60      +  misc_feature   BioBrick prefix: BioBrick prefix for parts that do not start with "ATG"
     83..107     +  promoter       J23119(SpeI) promoter (fragment): bacterial promoter (Registry of Standard Biological Parts BBa J23119) modified to end with an SpeI site
    122..142     +  RBS            RBS: efficient ribosome binding site from bacteriophage T7 gene 10 (Olins and Rangwala, 1989)
    159..869     +  CDS            superfolder GFP: GFP variant that folds robustly even when fused to poorly folded proteins (Pédelacq et al., 2006)
    922..942     +  misc_feature   BioBrick suffix: universal suffix for all parts
    976..1070    +  terminator     lambda t0 terminator: transcription terminator from phage lambda
   1243..1299    +  CDS            GmR (fragment): gentamycin acetyltransferase; aacC1; confers resistance to gentamycin
   1306..2094    +  CDS            aadA: S3AD_ECOLX - Experimental evidence at protein level: Swiss-Prot protein existence level 1. Mediates bacterial resistance to the antibiotics streptomycin and spectinomycin. From Escherichia coli.
   2243..2351    +  oriT           oriT: incP origin of transfer
   2387..2975    +  rep_origin     ori: high-copy-number ColE1/pMB1/pBR322/pUC origin of replication
   3158..3250    +  CDS            lacI (fragment): lac repressor; lacI; The lac repressor binds to the lac operator to inhibit transcription in E. coli. This inhibition can be relieved by adding lactose or isopropyl-β-D-thiogalactopyranoside (IPTG).
   3263..3284    +  protein_bind   CAP binding site: CAP binding activates transcription in the presence of cAMP. E. coli catabolite activator protein
   3318..3404    -  terminator     rrnB T1 terminator: Escherichia coli rrnB; transcription terminator T1 from the E. coli rrnB gene
