[The description below was written by a language model from this plasmid's Addgene catalogue record and pLannotate feature annotations shown in this document.]
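Description:
pJUMP48-2A(sfGFP) is an empty-backbone bacterial vector from the Joint Universal Modular Plasmids (JUMP) platform, a synthetic biology vector set whose backbones derive from the SEVA plasmid architecture. It is designated a Level 2 vector within that hierarchical assembly scheme. The sequenced plasmid is compact, at about 3.4 kb. It replicates from a high-copy pUC-type ColE1/pMB1 origin and is selected through aadA, which confers resistance to spectinomycin and also streptomycin. An incP oriT origin of transfer sits between the marker and the replication origin, which in principle allows conjugative mobilisation when transfer functions are supplied by a helper strain or plasmid.

No gene of interest is cloned in the plasmid. The cargo position instead holds a superfolder GFP reporter cassette, consisting of a fragment of the constitutive J23119 promoter, a ribosome binding site derived from phage T7 gene 10, and the sfGFP coding sequence. BioBrick prefix and suffix sequences flank this cassette. The lambda t0 terminator lies downstream and an rrnB T1 terminator lies on the other side, insulating the cloning region from backbone transcription. In modular cloning systems of this kind, a reporter placeholder is typically displaced by the assembled insert, so that loss of fluorescence flags recombinant colonies; the record itself describes it only as an sfGFP reporter.

The annotation also picks up short fragments matching a gentamicin resistance gene, lacI and a CAP binding site. These appear to be backbone remnants rather than functional elements. The record does not list the specific restriction sites used for assembly.
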