Addgene plasmid #126993: pJUMP48-2A(sfGFP)
Purpose: (Empty Backbone) Level 2 vector. sfGFP reporter. Origin pUC (high copy number)
Depositing lab: Chris French. Depositing organization: University of Edinburgh. Publication: Joint universal modular plasmids (JUMP): a flexible vector platform for synthetic biology. Valenzuela-Ortega M, French C. Synth Biol (Oxf). 2021 Feb 2;6(1):ysab003. doi: 10.1093/synbio/ysab003. eCollection 2021. PubMed 33623824.
Backbone
  Vector backbone: pJUMP48-2A
  Backbone manufacturer: Backbone derived from SEVA.
  Vector type: Bacterial Expression, Synthetic Biology
Growth in bacteria
  Bacterial resistance: Spectinomycin, 50 μg/mL
  Growth temperature: 37°C
  Growth strain: JM109
  Copy number: High Copy
Gene/Insert
  Gene/Insert name: None
  Mutation: None
Terms and licenses: Academic/Nonprofit Terms; Industry Terms: Not Available to Industry
Depositor comments: Please visit https://www.biorxiv.org/content/10.1101/799585v1 for bioRxiv preprint.
How to cite: pJUMP48-2A(sfGFP) was a gift from Chris French (Addgene plasmid # 126993 ; http://n2t.net/addgene:126993 ; RRID:Addgene_126993)
